>Addgene plasmid #172830 | pX330_ACTB-e1 sgRNA / hSpCas9 | addgene full sequence | sequence record 341086 | Addgene NGS Result
GAGGGCCTATTTCCCATGATTCCTTCATATTTGCATATACGATACAAGGCTGTTAGAGAGATAATTGGAA
TTAATTTGACTGTAAACACAAAGATATTAGTACAAAATACGTGACGTAGAAAGTAATAATTTCTTGGGTA
GTTTGCAGTTTTAAAATTATGTTTTAAAATGGACTATCATATGCTTACCGTAACTTGAAAGTATTTCGAT
TTCTTGGCTTTATATATCTTGTGGAAAGGACGAAACACCGCTATTCTCGCAGCTCACCAGTTTTAGAGCT
AGAAATAGCAAGTTAAAATAAGGCTAGTCCGTTATCAACTTGAAAAAGTGGCACCGAGTCGGTGCTTTTT
TGTTTTAGAGCTAGAAATAGCAAGTTAAAATAAGGCTAGTCCGTTTTTAGCGCGTGCGCCAATTCTGCAG
ACAAATGGCTCTAGAGGTACCCGTTACATAACTTACGGTAAATGGCCCGCCTGGCTGACCGCCCAACGAC
CCCCGCCCATTGACGTCAATAGTAACGCCAATAGGGACTTTCCATTGACGTCAATGGGTGGAGTATTTAC
GGTAAACTGCCCACTTGGCAGTACATCAAGTGTATCATATGCCAAGTACGCCCCCTATTGACGTCAATGA
CGGTAAATGGCCCGCCTGGCATTGTGCCCAGTACATGACCTTATGGGACTTTCCTACTTGGCAGTACATC
TACGTATTAGTCATCGCTATTACCATGGTCGAGGTGAGCCCCACGTTCTGCTTCACTCTCCCCATCTCCC
CCCCCTCCCCACCCCCAATTTTGTATTTATTTATTTTTTAATTATTTTGTGCAGCGATGGGGGCGGGGGG
GGGGGGGGGGCGSGNGCGAGGGGCGGGGCGGGGCGAGGCGGAGAGGTGCGGCGGCAGCCAATCAGAGCGG
CGCGCTCCGAAAGTTTCCTTTTATGGCGAGGCGGCGGCGGCGGCGGCCCTATAAAAAGCGAAGCGCGCGG
CGGGCGGGAGTCGCTGCGCGCTGCCTTCGCCCCGTGCCCCGCTCCGCCGCCGCCTCGCGCCGCCCGCCCC
GGCTCTGACTGACCGCGTTACTCCCACAGGTGAGCGGGCGGGACGGCCCTTCTCCTCCGGGCTGTAATTA
GCTGAGCAAGAGGTAAGGGTTTAAGGGATGGTTGGTTGGTGGGGTATTAATGTTTAATTACCTGGAGCAC
CTGCCTGAAATCACTTTTTTTCAGGTTGGACCGGTGCCACCATGGACTATAAGGACCACGACGGAGACTA
CAAGGATCATGATATTGATTACAAAGACGATGACGATAAGATGGCCCCAAAGAAGAAGCGGAAGGTCGGT
ATCCACGGAGTCCCAGCAGCCGACAAGAAGTACAGCATCGGCCTGGACATCGGCACCAACTCTGTGGGCT
GGGCCGTGATCACCGACGAGTACAAGGTGCCCAGCAAGAAATTCAAGGTGCTGGGCAACACCGACCGGCA
CAGCATCAAGAAGAACCTGATCGGAGCCCTGCTGTTCGACAGCGGCGAAACAGCCGAGGCCACCCGGCTG
AAGAGAACCGCCAGAAGAAGATACACCAGACGGAAGAACCGGATCTGCTATCTGCAAGAGATCTTCAGCA
ACGAGATGGCCAAGGTGGACGACAGCTTCTTCCACAGACTGGAAGAGTCCTTCCTGGTGGAAGAGGATAA
GAAGCACGAGCGGCACCCCATCTTCGGCAACATCGTGGACGAGGTGGCCTACCACGAGAAGTACCCCACC
ATCTACCACCTGAGAAAGAAACTGGTGGACAGCACCGACAAGGCCGACCTGCGGCTGATCTATCTGGCCC
TGGCCCACATGATCAAGTTCCGGGGCCACTTCCTGATCGAGGGCGACCTGAACCCCGACAACAGCGACGT
GGACAAGCTGTTCATCCAGCTGGTGCAGACCTACAACCAGCTGTTCGAGGAAAACCCCATCAACGCCAGC
GGCGTGGACGCCAAGGCCATCCTGTCTGCCAGACTGAGCAAGAGCAGACGGCTGGAAAATCTGATCGCCC
AGCTGCCCGGCGAGAAGAAGAATGGCCTGTTCGGAAACCTGATTGCCCTGAGCCTGGGCCTGACCCCCAA
CTTCAAGAGCAACTTCGACCTGGCCGAGGATGCCAAACTGCAGCTGAGCAAGGACACCTACGACGACGAC
CTGGACAACCTGCTGGCCCAGATCGGCGACCAGTACGCCGACCTGTTTCTGGCCGCCAAGAACCTGTCCG
ACGCCATCCTGCTGAGCGACATCCTGAGAGTGAACACCGAGATCACCAAGGCCCCCCTGAGCGCCTCTAT
GATCAAGAGATACGACGAGCACCACCAGGACCTGACCCTGCTGAAAGCTCTCGTGCGGCAGCAGCTGCCT
GAGAAGTACAAAGAGATTTTCTTCGACCAGAGCAAGAACGGCTACGCCGGCTACATTGACGGCGGAGCCA
GCCAGGAAGAGTTCTACAAGTTCATCAAGCCCATCCTGGAAAAGATGGACGGCACCGAGGAACTGCTCGT
GAAGCTGAACAGAGAGGACCTGCTGCGGAAGCAGCGGACCTTCGACAACGGCAGCATCCCCCACCAGATC
CACCTGGGAGAGCTGCACGCCATTCTGCGGCGGCAGGAAGATTTTTACCCATTCCTGAAGGACAACCGGG
AAAAGATCGAGAAGATCCTGACCTTCCGCATCCCCTACTACGTGGGCCCTCTGGCCAGGGGAAACAGCAG
ATTCGCCTGGATGACCAGAAAGAGCGAGGAAACCATCACCCCCTGGAACTTCGAGGAAGTGGTGGACAAG
GGCGCTTCCGCCCAGAGCTTCATCGAGCGGATGACCAACTTCGATAAGAACCTGCCCAACGAGAAGGTGC
TGCCCAAGCACAGCCTGCTGTACGAGTACTTCACCGTGTATAACGAGCTGACCAAAGTGAAATACGTGAC
CGAGGGAATGAGAAAGCCCGCCTTCCTGAGCGGCGAGCAGAAAAAGGCCATCGTGGACCTGCTGTTCAAG
ACCAACCGGAAAGTGACCGTGAAGCAGCTGAAAGAGGACTACTTCAAGAAAATCGAGTGCTTCGACTCCG
TGGAAATCTCCGGCGTGGAAGATCGGTTCAACGCCTCCCTGGGCACATACCACGATCTGCTGAAAATTAT
CAAGGACAAGGACTTCCTGGACAATGAGGAAAACGAGGACATTCTGGAAGATATCGTGCTGACCCTGACA
CTGTTTGAGGACAGAGAGATGATCGAGGAACGGCTGAAAACCTATGCCCACCTGTTCGACGACAAAGTGA
TGAAGCAGCTGAAGCGGCGGAGATACACCGGCTGGGGCAGGCTGAGCCGGAAGCTGATCAACGGCATCCG
GGACAAGCAGTCCGGCAAGACAATCCTGGATTTCCTGAAGTCCGACGGCTTCGCCAACAGAAACTTCATG
CAGCTGATCCACGACGACAGCCTGACCTTTAAAGAGGACATCCAGAAAGCCCAGGTGTCCGGCCAGGGCG
ATAGCCTGCACGAGCACATTGCCAATCTGGCCGGCAGCCCCGCCATTAAGAAGGGCATCCTGCAGACAGT
GAAGGTGGTGGACGAGCTCGTGAAAGTGATGGGCCGGCACAAGCCCGAGAACATCGTGATCGAAATGGCC
AGAGAGAACCAGACCACCCAGAAGGGACAGAAGAACAGCCGCGAGAGAATGAAGCGGATCGAAGAGGGCA
TCAAAGAGCTGGGCAGCCAGATCCTGAAAGAACACCCCGTGGAAAACACCCAGCTGCAGAACGAGAAGCT
GTACCTGTACTACCTGCAGAATGGGCGGGATATGTACGTGGACCAGGAACTGGACATCAACCGGCTGTCC
GACTACGATGTGGACCATATCGTGCCTCAGAGCTTTCTGAAGGACGACTCCATCGACAACAAGGTGCTGA
CCAGAAGCGACAAGAACCGGGGCAAGAGCGACAACGTGCCCTCCGAAGAGGTCGTGAAGAAGATGAAGAA
CTACTGGCGGCAGCTGCTGAACGCCAAGCTGATTACCCAGAGAAAGTTCGACAATCTGACCAAGGCCGAG
AGAGGCGGCCTGAGCGAACTGGATAAGGCCGGCTTCATCAAGAGACAGCTGGTGGAAACCCGGCAGATCA
CAAAGCACGTGGCACAGATCCTGGACTCCCGGATGAACACTAAGTACGACGAGAATGACAAGCTGATCCG
GGAAGTGAAAGTGATCACCCTGAAGTCCAAGCTGGTGTCCGATTTCCGGAAGGATTTCCAGTTTTACAAA
GTGCGCGAGATCAACAACTACCACCACGCCCACGACGCCTACCTGAACGCCGTCGTGGGAACCGCCCTGA
TCAAAAAGTACCCTAAGCTGGAAAGCGAGTTCGTGTACGGCGACTACAAGGTGTACGACGTGCGGAAGAT
GATCGCCAAGAGCGAGCAGGAAATCGGCAAGGCTACCGCCAAGTACTTCTTCTACAGCAACATCATGAAC
TTTTTCAAGACCGAGATTACCCTGGCCAACGGCGAGATCCGGAAGCGGCCTCTGATCGAGACAAACGGCG
AAACCGGGGAGATCGTGTGGGATAAGGGCCGGGATTTTGCCACCGTGCGGAAAGTGCTGAGCATGCCCCA
AGTGAATATCGTGAAAAAGACCGAGGTGCAGACAGGCGGCTTCAGCAAAGAGTCTATCCTGCCCAAGAGG
AACAGCGATAAGCTGATCGCCAGAAAGAAGGACTGGGACCCTAAGAAGTACGGCGGCTTCGACAGCCCCA
CCGTGGCCTATTCTGTGCTGGTGGTGGCCAAAGTGGAAAAGGGCAAGTCCAAGAAACTGAAGAGTGTGAA
AGAGCTGCTGGGGATCACCATCATGGAAAGAAGCAGCTTCGAGAAGAATCCCATCGACTTTCTGGAAGCC
AAGGGCTACAAAGAAGTGAAAAAGGACCTGATCATCAAGCTGCCTAAGTACTCCCTGTTCGAGCTGGAAA
ACGGCCGGAAGAGAATGCTGGCCTCTGCCGGCGAACTGCAGAAGGGAAACGAACTGGCCCTGCCCTCCAA
ATATGTGAACTTCCTGTACCTGGCCAGCCACTATGAGAAGCTGAAGGGCTCCCCCGAGGATAATGAGCAG
AAACAGCTGTTTGTGGAACAGCACAAGCACTACCTGGACGAGATCATCGAGCAGATCAGCGAGTTCTCCA
AGAGAGTGATCCTGGCCGACGCTAATCTGGACAAAGTGCTGTCCGCCTACAACAAGCACCGGGATAAGCC
CATCAGAGAGCAGGCCGAGAATATCATCCACCTGTTTACCCTGACCAATCTGGGAGCCCCTGCCGCCTTC
AAGTACTTTGACACCACCATCGACCGGAAGAGGTACACCAGCACCAAAGAGGTGCTGGACGCCACCCTGA
TCCACCAGAGCATCACCGGCCTGTACGAGACACGGATCGACCTGTCTCAGCTGGGAGGCGACAAAAGGCC
GGCGGCCACGAAAAAGGCCGGCCAGGCAAAAAAGAAAAAGTAAGAATTCCTAGAGCTCGCTGATCAGCCT
CGACTGTGCCTTCTAGTTGCCAGCCATCTGTTGTTTGCCCCTCCCCCGTGCCTTCCTTGACCCTGGAAGG
TGCCACTCCCACTGTCCTTTCCTAATAAAATGAGGAAATTGCATCGCATTGTCTGAGTAGGTGTCATTCT
ATTCTGGGGGGTGGGGTGGGGCAGGACAGCAAGGGGGAGGATTGGGAAGAGAATAGCAGGCATGCTGGGG
AGCGGCCGCAGGAACCCCTAGTGATGGAGTTGGCCACTCCCTCTCTGCGCGCTCGCTCGCTCACTGAGGC
CGGGCGACCAAAGGTCGCCCGACGCCCGGGCTTTGCCCGGGCGGCCTCAGTGAGCGAGCGAGCGCGCAGC
TGCCTGCAGGGGCGCCTGATGCGGTATTTTCTCCTTACGCATCTGTGCGGTATTTCACACCGCATA
[95 nt withheld, positions 5947-6041]
T
[46 nt withheld, positions 6043-6088]
C
[141 nt withheld, positions 6090-6230]
CCTTTGACGTTGGAGTCCACGTTCTTT
[37 nt withheld, positions 6258-6294]
ACTCTATCTCGGGCTATTCTTTTGATTTATAAGGGATTTTGCCGATTTCGGTCTATTGGTTAAAAAATGA
GCTGATTTAACAAAAATTTAACGCGAATTTTAACAAAATATTAACGTTTACAATTTTATGGTGCACTCTC
AGTACAATCTGCTCTGATGCCGCATAGTTAAGCCAGCCCCGACACCCGCCAACACCCGCTGACGCGCCCT
GACGGGCTTGTCTGCTCCCGGCATCCGCTTACAGACAAGCTGTGACCGTCTCCGGGAGCTGCATGTGTCA
GAGGTTTTCACCGTCATCACCGAAACGCGCGAGACGAAAGGGCCTCGTGATACGCCTATTTTTATAGGTT
AATGTCATGATAATAATGGTTTCTTAGACGTCAGGTGGCACTTTTCGGGGAAATGTGCGCGGAACCCCTA
TTTGTTTATTTTTCTAAATACATTCAAATATGTATCCGCTCATGAGACAATAACCCTGATAAATGCTTCA
ATAATATTGAAAAAGGAAGAGTATGAGTATTCAACATTTCCGTGTCGCCCTTATTCCCTTTTTTGCGGCA
TTTTGCCTTCCTGTTTTTGCTCACCCAGAAACGCTGGTGAAAGTAAAAGATGCTGAAGATCAGTTGGGTG
CACGAGTGGGTTACATCGAACTGGATCTCAACAGCGGTAAGATCCTTGAGAGTTTTCGCCCCGAAGAACG
TTTTCCAATGATGAGCACTTTTAAAGTTCTGCTATGTGGCGCGGTATTATCCCGTATTGACGCCGGGCAA
GAGCAACTCGGTCGCCGCATACACTATTCTCAGAATGACTTGGTTGAGTACTCACCAGTCACAGAAAAGC
ATCTTACGGATGGCATGACAGTAAGAGAATTATGCAGTGCTGCCATAACCATGAGTGATAACACTGCGGC
CAACTTACTTCTGACAACGATCGGAGGACCGAAGGAGCTAACCGCTTTTTTGCACAACATGGGGGATCAT
GTAACTCGCCTTGATCGTTGGGAACCGGAGCTGAATGAAGCCATACCAAACGACGAGCGTGACACCACGA
TGCCTGTAGCAATGGCAACAACGTTGCGCAAACTATTAACTGGCGAACTACTTACTCTAGCTTCCCGGCA
ACAATTAATAGACTGGATGGAGGCGGATAAAGTTGCAGGACCACTTCTGCGCTCGGCCCTTCCGGCTGGC
TGGTTTATTGCTGATAAATCTGGAGCCGGTGAGCGTGGAAGCCGCGGTATCATTGCAGCACTGGGGCCAG
ATGGTAAGCCCTCCCGTATCGTAGTTATCTACACGACGGGGAGTCAGGCAACTATGGATGAACGAAATAG
ACAGATCGCTGAGATAGGTGCCTCACTGATTAAGCATTGGTAACTGTCAGACCAAGTTTACTCATATATA
CTTTAGATTGATTTAAAACTTCATTTTTAATTTAAAAGGATCTAGGTGAAGATCCTTTTTGATAATCTCA
TGACCAAAATCCCTTAACGTGAGTTTTCGTTCCACTGAGCGTCAGACCCCGTAGAAAAGATCAAAGGATC
TTCTTGAGATCCTTTTTTTCTGCGCGTAATCTGCTGCTTGCAAACAAAAAAACCACCGCTACCAGCGGTG
GTTTGTTTGCCGGATCAAGAGCTACCAACTCTTTTTCCGAAGGTAACTGGCTTCAGCAGAGCGCAGATAC
CAAATACTGTTCTTCTAGTGTAGCCGTAGTTAGGCCACCACTTCAAGAACTCTGTAGCACCGCCTACATA
CCTCGCTCTGCTAATCCTGTTACCAGTGGCTGCTGCCAGTGGCGATAAGTCGTGTCTTACCGGGTTGGAC
TCAAGACGATAGTTACCGGATAAGGCGCAGCGGTCGGGCTGAACGGGGGGTTCGTGCACACAGCCCAGCT
TGGAGCGAACGACCTACACCGAACTGAGATACCTACAGCGTGAGCTATGAGAAAGCGCCACGCTTCCCGA
AGGGAGAAAGGCGGACAGGTATCCGGTAAGCGGCAGGGTCGGAACAGGAGAGCGCACGAGGGAGCTTCCA
GGGGGAAACGCCTGGTATCTTTATAGTCCTGTCGGGTTTCGCCACCTCTGACTTGAGCGTCGATTTTTGT
GATGCTCGTCAGGGGGGCGGAGCCTATGGAAAAACGCCAGCAACGCGGCCTTTTTACGGTTCCTGGCCTT
TTGCTGGCCTTTTGCTCACATGT
Features (pLannotate 1.2.2; 18 found; start..end, strand, type, name):
      1..241     +  promoter       U6 promoter: RNA polymerase III promoter for human U6 snRNA
    270..345     +  misc_RNA       gRNA scaffold: guide RNA scaffold for the Streptococcus pyogenes CRISPR/Cas9 system
    352..395     +  misc_RNA       gRNA scaffold (fragment): guide RNA scaffold for the Streptococcus pyogenes CRISPR/Cas9 system
    442..727     +  enhancer       CMV enhancer: human cytomegalovirus immediate early enhancer; contains an 18-bp deletion relative to the standard CMV enhancer
    729..986     +  promoter       chicken β-actin promoter: contains a 21-bp deletion relative to the standard chicken β-actin promoter
    987..1214    +  intron         hybrid intron: hybrid between chicken β-actin (CBA) and minute virus of mice (MMV) introns (Gray et al., 2011)
   1352..2953    +  CDS            Cas9(N): N-terminal portion of Streptococcus pyogenes Cas9 (Zetsche et al., 2015)
   2954..5452    +  CDS            Cas9(C): C-terminal portion of Streptococcus pyogenes Cas9 (Zetsche et al., 2015)
   5453..5500    +  CDS            nucleoplasmin NLS: bipartite nuclear localization signal from nucleoplasmin
   5534..5645    +  polyA_signal   bGH poly(A) signal: bovine growth hormone polyadenylation signal
   5750..5890    +  repeat_region  AAV2 ITR: inverted terminal repeat of adeno-associated virus serotype 2 inverted
   5895..5946    -  misc_feature   bom (fragment): basis of mobility region from pBR322
   5965..6420    +  rep_origin     f1 ori (sequence partly withheld): f1 bacteriophage origin of replication; arrow indicates direction of (+) strand synthesis
   6421..6470    -  misc_feature   bom (fragment): basis of mobility region from pBR322
   6572..6607    -  CDS            rop (fragment): Rop protein, which maintains plasmids at low copy number; rop
   6702..6806    +  promoter       AmpR promoter: bla
   6807..7667    +  CDS            AmpR: β-lactamase; bla; confers resistance to ampicillin, carbenicillin, and related antibiotics
   7838..8426    +  rep_origin     ori: high-copy-number ColE1/pMB1/pBR322/pUC origin of replication
