[The description below was written by a language model from this plasmid's Addgene catalogue record and pLannotate feature annotations shown in this document.]
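Description:
pX330_ACTB-e1 sgRNA / hSpCas9 is an all-in-one mammalian CRISPR expression plasmid built on the pX330 backbone (about 8.5 kb). It delivers both components of the Streptococcus pyogenes Cas9 system from a single vector. In bacteria it is maintained at high copy through a ColE1/pUC-type origin and selected with ampicillin via the β-lactamase (AmpR) gene. An f1 phage origin is also present, along with short remnants of pBR322 bom and rop sequences. The feature table detects a single AAV2 ITR downstream of the Cas9 cassette. Only one ITR is annotated, and the record describes the plasmid as a mammalian expression vector, not as an AAV packaging construct.

The payload consists of two transcription units. A human U6 RNA polymerase III promoter drives a single guide RNA, in which the inserted spacer sits between the promoter and the S. pyogenes gRNA scaffold. According to the catalogue entry, the guide targets exon 2 of ACTB at a site designated position 1. The record does not state the target species. Downstream, a CAG-type promoter made up of a CMV enhancer, a chicken β-actin promoter and a hybrid CBA/MVM intron drives human codon-optimised SpCas9. The annotation splits Cas9 into contiguous N- and C-terminal portions that together form the full-length coding sequence. This is followed by a C-terminal nucleoplasmin bipartite nuclear localisation signal and a bovine growth hormone polyadenylation signal.

Transfection into mammalian cells is intended to produce a Cas9 cut at the ACTB target site. The associated publication concerns labelling of endogenous proteins by CRISPR-based designer exon insertion, so this plasmid presumably supplies the nuclease and guide for such editing. No donor sequence is carried on the plasmid itself.
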