Addgene plasmid #172830: pX330_ACTB-e1 sgRNA / hSpCas9
Purpose: Mammalian expression of a sgRNA targeting the exon 2 position 1 of ACTB (Zhong et al, eLife 2021) under the U6 promotor and hSpCas9 under the CAG promotor. This construct is based on pX330.
Depositing lab: Haining Zhong. Depositing organization: Oregon Health & Science University. Publication: High-fidelity, efficient, and reversible labeling of endogenous proteins using CRISPR-based designer exon insertion. Zhong H, Ceballos CC, Massengill CI, Muniak MA, Ma L, Qin M, Petrie SK, Mao T. Elife. 2021 Jun 8;10. pii: 64911. doi: 10.7554/eLife.64911. PubMed 34100715.
Backbone
  Vector backbone: pX330
  Backbone size w/o insert (bp): 8484
  Total vector size (bp): 8486
  Vector type: Mammalian Expression, CRISPR
Growth in bacteria
  Bacterial resistance: Ampicillin, 100 μg/mL
  Growth temperature: 37°C
  Growth strain: DH5alpha
  Copy number: High Copy
Gene/Insert
  Gene/Insert name: sgRNA targeting the exon 2 of ACTB under the U6 promotor and hSpCas9 under the CAG promotor
Terms and licenses: Academic/Nonprofit Terms; Industry Terms: Not Available to Industry
How to cite: pX330_ACTB-e1 sgRNA / hSpCas9 was a gift from Haining Zhong (Addgene plasmid # 172830 ; http://n2t.net/addgene:172830 ; RRID:Addgene_172830)
